Addgene plasmid #63611: pGKO1
Purpose: (Empty Backbone) a binary Agrobacterium vector carrying the HSVtk gene as a negative selection marker against ectopic transformants.
Depositing lab: Seogchan Kang. Depositing organization: Pennsylvania State University. Publication: A dual selection based, targeted gene replacement tool for Magnaporthe grisea and Fusarium oxysporum. Khang CH, Park SY, Lee YH, Kang S. Fungal Genet Biol. 2005 Jun;42(6):483-92. Epub 2005 Apr 25. 10.1016/j.fgb.2005.03.004 PubMed 15893252.
Backbone
  Vector backbone: pCAMBIA1300
  Modifications to backbone: 1.8 kb EcoRI-HindIII fragment carrying ChGPD-HSVtk was made blunt by treating it with Klenow fragment and dNTPs, and cloned between the XhoI and BstXI sites, which were blunted with T4 DNA polymerase and dNTPs, of pCAMBIA1300 - Note that ligation of blunted HindIII and BstXI sites generated an undesired HindIII site.
  Vector type: binary fungal vector
  Promoter: Lac Promoter
Growth in bacteria
  Bacterial resistance: Kanamycin, 50 μg/mL
  Growth temperature: 37°C
  Growth strain: DH5alpha
  Copy number: Unknown
Gene/Insert
  Cloning method: Restriction Enzyme
  Sequencing primers: 5′ M13-F20; 3′ M13-R
Terms and licenses: Academic/Nonprofit Terms; Industry Terms: Not Available to Industry
How to cite: pGKO1 was a gift from Seogchan Kang (Addgene plasmid # 63611 ; http://n2t.net/addgene:63611 ; RRID:Addgene_63611)
