[The description below was written by a language model from this plasmid's Addgene catalogue record and pLannotate feature annotations shown in this document.]
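Description:
pGKO1 is an empty binary vector for Agrobacterium-mediated transformation of filamentous fungi, built on the pCAMBIA1300 backbone and designed for targeted gene replacement with dual (positive plus negative) selection. It replicates in E. coli through a ColE1/pBR322-type origin with the bom mobilisation region, and in Agrobacterium through the pVS1 replicon (oriV, RepA and the StaA stability protein). Selection in bacteria is by kanamycin resistance from an aminoglycoside phosphotransferase gene located outside the T-DNA.

The T-DNA, bounded by nopaline-type left and right border repeats, carries a roughly 1.8 kb ChGPD-HSVtk cassette that was blunt-end cloned between the XhoI and BstXI sites of pCAMBIA1300; the record notes that this ligation created an unintended extra HindIII site. The feature table annotates the herpes simplex virus thymidine kinase coding sequence (scored as a truncated TK), a short flanking UL24 fragment from the viral source DNA, and a CaMV polyadenylation signal near the left border. The ChGPD promoter itself is not annotated. No positive selection marker for fungi appears in the table. Towards the right border lies the pUC18/19 multiple cloning site within a lacZα fragment, preceded by the lac promoter, operator and CAP site, where a user inserts a gene-replacement construct.

Thymidine kinase makes cells sensitive to nucleoside analogues. Homologous recombination through the flanking arms of the inserted construct excludes HSVtk, whereas ectopic integration of the whole T-DNA retains it, so ectopic transformants can be counter-selected. The associated publication describes this approach in Magnaporthe grisea and Fusarium oxysporum.
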