Features (pLannotate 1.2.2; 20 found; start..end, strand, type, name):
      1..25      +  misc_feature   LB T-DNA repeat: left border repeat from nopaline C58 T-DNA
    103..277     -  polyA_signal   CaMV poly(A) signal: cauliflower mosaic virus polyadenylation signal
    708..782     -  CDS            UL24_HHV11 (fragment): Experimental evidence at protein level: Swiss-Prot protein existence level 1. May participate in nuclear egress of viral particles. Plays a role in the dispersal of several host nucleolar proteins including NCL/nucleolin and NPM1. Since deletion of host NCL/nucleolin negatively impact on nuclear egress, UL24 supposedly acts on this process through its effect on host nucleoli. From Human herpesvirus 1 (strain 17) (HHV-1) (Human herpes simplex virus 1).
    852..1847    +  CDS            ΔTK: truncated herpes simplex virus thymidine kinase (Salomon et al., 1995) confers sensitivity to nucleoside analogs such as acyclovir or ganciclovir
   1846..1866    +  misc_feature   MCS (fragment): pUC18/19 multiple cloning site
   2151..2239    +  CDS            lacI (fragment): lac repressor; lacI; The lac repressor binds to the lac operator to inhibit transcription in E. coli. This inhibition can be relieved by adding lactose or isopropyl-β-D-thiogalactopyranoside (IPTG).
   2252..2273    +  protein_bind   CAP binding site: CAP binding activates transcription in the presence of cAMP. E. coli catabolite activator protein
   2288..2318    +  promoter       lac promoter: promoter for the E. coli lac operon
   2326..2342    +  protein_bind   lac operator: The lac repressor binds to the lac operator to inhibit transcription in E. coli. This inhibition can be relieved by adding lactose or isopropyl-β-D-thiogalactopyranoside (IPTG). lac repressor encoded by lacI
   2375..2431    +  misc_feature   MCS: pUC18/19 multiple cloning site
   2434..2588    +  CDS            lacZα (fragment): LacZα fragment of β-galactosidase; lacZ fragment
   2654..2678    +  misc_feature   RB T-DNA repeat: right border repeat from nopaline C58 T-DNA
   3017..3418    +  CDS            Y4CG_SINFN (fragment): Protein inferred from homology: Swiss-Prot protein existence level 3. From Sinorhizobium fredii (strain NBRC 101917 / NGR234).
   3978..4607    +  CDS            pVS1 StaA: stability protein from the Pseudomonas plasmid pVS1 (Heeb et al., 2000)
   5040..6108    +  CDS            pVS1 RepA (fragment): replication protein from the Pseudomonas plasmid pVS1 (Heeb et al., 2000)
   6174..6368    +  rep_origin     pVS1 oriV: origin of replication for the Pseudomonas plasmid pVS1 (Heeb et al., 2000)
   6571..6610    +  CDS            rop (fragment): Rop protein, which maintains plasmids at low copy number; rop
   6712..6852    +  misc_feature   bom: basis of mobility region from pBR322
   7038..7626    -  rep_origin     ori: high-copy-number ColE1/pMB1/pBR322/pUC origin of replication
   7713..8507    -  CDS            KanR: aminoglycoside phosphotransferase; aphA-3; confers resistance to kanamycin
>Addgene plasmid #63611 | pGKO1 | depositor full sequence | sequence record 119638 | pGKO1 sequence 8931 bps
TGGCAGGATATATTGTGGTGTAAACAAATTGACGCTTAGACAACTTAATAACACATTGCGGACGTTTTTA
ATGTACTGAATTAACGCCGAATTAATTCGGGGGATCTGGATTTTAGTACTGGATTTTGGTTTTAGGAATT
AGAAATTTTATTGATAGAAGTATTTTACAAATACAAATACATACTAAGGGTTTCTTATATGCTCAACACA
TGAGCGAAACCCTATAGGAACCCTAATTCCCTTATCTGGGAACTACTCACACATTATTATGGAGAAACTC
GAAATTCGAATTGGGTACTCAAATTGGTTCCCGCTTGACGACATTCCGAAACCCCCAATTTCGCGGCTTC
GAATCGTGGCTACCCTTGGCCGAGGTTGCGATTTCTCTGCCGTATCTGACAATGATCCAACCGGCCGGAT
GTGTGGGAGGGCGCAAAGGGTGTAATTGGGTCTAGGCGTGAGCTGCATGTCCGATGGCAGAAAAAGAACT
ACTAAAACTCTGTGACGTCCTCAGGGCTGGTAGCTATTTAGCTTGCCCCTCCCTCACCCCACCTAGCTCA
AACCCAACAAAACACAGCACCGACCACAAAAATCTGCCTCTTACCACCTGCTCATCACCTTTTCTCACAT
ATAAAGCAGTGAGCTCAGCCCGATTTCCATTCCTCAATTCAAGTCTATTAACTCTCTCAAAGAGGAACCC
AATCTTCAAAGGATCCATGGCTTCGTACCCCTGCCATCAACACGCGTCTGCGTTCGACCAGGCTGCGCGT
TCTCGCGGCCATAGCAACCGACGTACGGCGTTGCGCCCTCGCCGGCAGCAAGAAGCCACGGAAGTCCGCC
TGGAGCAGAAAATGCCCACGCTACTGCGGGTTTATATAGACGGTCCTCACGGGATGGGGAAAACCACCAC
CACGCAACTGCTGGTGGCCCTGGGTTCGCGCGACGATATCGTCTACGTACCCGAGCCGATGACTTACTGG
CAGGTGCTGGGGGCTTCCGAGACAATCGCGAACATCTACACCACACAACACCGCCTCGACCAGGGTGAGA
TATCGGCCGGGGACGCGGCGGTGGTAATGACAAGCGCCCAGATAACAATGGGCATGCCTTATGCCGTGAC
CGACGCCGTTCTGGCTCCTCATATCGGGGGGGAGGCTGGGAGCTCACATGCCCCGCCCCCGGCCCTCACC
CTCATCTTCGACCGCCATCCCATCGCCGCCCTCCTGTGCTACCCGGCCGCGCGATACCTTATGGGCAGCA
TGACCCCCCAGGCCGTGCTGGCGTTCGTGGCCCTCATCCCGCCGACCTTGCCCGGCACAAACATCGTGTT
GGGGGCCCTTCCGGAGGACAGACACATCGACCGCCTGGCCAAACGCCAGCGCCCCGGCGAGCGGCTTGAC
CTGGCTATGCTGGCCGCGATTCGCCGCGTTTACGGGCTGCTTGCCAATACGGTGCGGTATCTGCAGGGCG
GCGGGTCGTGGCGGGAGGATTGGGGACAGCTTTCGGGGACGGCCGTGCCGCCCCAGGGTGCCGAGCCCCA
GAGCAACGCGGGCCCACGACCCCATATCGGGGACACGTTATTTACCCTGTTTCGGGCCCCCGAGTTGCTG
GCCCCCAACGGCGACCTGTACAACGTGTTTGCCTGGGCCTTGGACGTCTTGGCCAAACGCCTCCGTCCCA
TGCACGTCTTTATCCTGGATTACGACCAATCGCCCGCCGGCTGCCGGGACGCCCTGCTGCAACTTACCTC
CGGGATGGTCCAGACCCACGTCACCACCCCCGGCTCCATACCGACGATCTGCGACCTGGCGCGCACGTTT
GCCCGGGAGATGGGGGAGGCTAACTGAGTCGACCTGCAGGCATGCATCATTCCACTCAACATTCAGGCTC
CTCTGCGCACGTAAAGTGCCAAAGGCAATACCCTGCTCGGTGGAATGCCGCCGGGCTTGTCGATTTTACG
CACATATGCGCATTCTTGACTTGAAGCGGAGGAGTTCTTCGTTGCGGGTTACAGTGTTTTAATAAAAGAA
TGGTCAAATCAAACTGCTAGATATACCTGTCAGACACTCTAGTTGTTGACCCCTATACTCTTAATACATC
AGACAGTACATGCATGTTGCATGATGATAAGCTTTGGCAAGCTGCTCTAGCCAATACGCAAACCGCCTCT
CCCCGCGCGTTGGCCGATTCATTAATGCAGCTGGCACGACAGGTTTCCCGACTGGAAAGCGGGCAGTGAG
CGCAACGCAATTAATGTGAGTTAGCTCACTCATTAGGCACCCCAGGCTTTACACTTTATGCTTCCGGCTC
GTATGTTGTGTGGAATTGTGAGCGGATAACAATTTCACACAGGAAACAGCTATGACATGATTACGAATTC
GAGCTCGGTACCCGGGGATCCTCTAGAGTCGACCTGCAGGCATGCAAGCTTGGCACTGGCCGTCGTTTTA
CAACGTCGTGACTGGGAAAACCCTGGCGTTACCCAACTTAATCGCCTTGCAGCACATCCCCCTTTCGCCA
GCTGGCGTAATAGCGAAGAGGCCCGCACCGATCGCCCTTCCCAACAGTTGCGCAGCCTGAATGGCGAATG
CTAGAGCAGCTTGAGCTTGGATCAGATTGTCGTTTCCCGCCTTCAGTTTAAACTATCAGTGTTTGACAGG
ATATATTGGCGGGTAAACCTAAGAGAAAAGAGCGTTTATTAGAATAACGGATATTTAAAAGGGCGTGAAA
AGGTTTATCCGTTCGTCCATTTGTATGTGCATGCCAACCACAGGGTTCCCCTCGGGATCAAAGTACTTTG
ATCCAACCCCTCCGCTGCTATAGTGCAGTCGGCTTCTGACGTTCAGTGCAGCCGTCTTCTGAAAACGACA
TGTCGCACAAGTCCTAAGTTACGCGACAGGCTGCCGCCCTGCCCTTTTCCTGGCGTTTTCTTGTCGCGTG
TTTTAGTCGCATAAAGTAGAATACTTGCGACTAGAACCGGAGACATTACGCCATGAACAAGAGCGCCGCC
GCTGGCCTGCTGGGCTATGCCCGCGTCAGCACCGACGACCAGGACTTGACCAACCAACGGGCCGAACTGC
ACGCGGCCGGCTGCACCAAGCTGTTTTCCGAGAAGATCACCGGCACCAGGCGCGACCGCCCGGAGCTGGC
CAGGATGCTTGACCACCTACGCCCTGGCGACGTTGTGACAGTGACCAGGCTAGACCGCCTGGCCCGCAGC
ACCCGCGACCTACTGGACATTGCCGAGCGCATCCAGGAGGCCGGCGCGGGCCTGCGTAGCCTGGCAGAGC
CGTGGGCCGACACCACCACGCCGGCCGGCCGCATGGTGTTGACCGTGTTCGCCGGCATTGCCGAGTTCGA
GCGTTCCCTAATCATCGACCGCACCCGGAGCGGGCGCGAGGCCGCCAAGGCCCGAGGCGTGAAGTTTGGC
CCCCGCCCTACCCTCACCCCGGCACAGATCGCGCACGCCCGCGAGCTGATCGACCAGGAAGGCCGCACCG
TGAAAGAGGCGGCTGCACTGCTTGGCGTGCATCGCTCGACCCTGTACCGCGCACTTGAGCGCAGCGAGGA
AGTGACGCCCACCGAGGCCAGGCGGCGCGGTGCCTTCCGTGAGGACGCATTGACCGAGGCCGACGCCCTG
GCGGCCGCCGAGAATGAACGCCAAGAGGAACAAGCATGAAACCGCACCAGGACGGCCAGGACGAACCGTT
TTTCATTACCGAAGAGATCGAGGCGGAGATGATCGCGGCCGGGTACGTGTTCGAGCCGCCCGCGCACGTC
TCAACCGTGCGGCTGCATGAAATCCTGGCCGGTTTGTCTGATGCCAAGCTGGCGGCCTGGCCGGCCAGCT
TGGCCGCTGAAGAAACCGAGCGCCGCCGTCTAAAAAGGTGATGTGTATTTGAGTAAAACAGCTTGCGTCA
TGCGGTCGCTGCGTATATGATGCGATGAGTAAATAAACAAATACGCAAGGGGAACGCATGAAGGTTATCG
CTGTACTTAACCAGAAAGGCGGGTCAGGCAAGACGACCATCGCAACCCATCTAGCCCGCGCCCTGCAACT
CGCCGGGGCCGATGTTCTGTTAGTCGATTCCGATCCCCAGGGCAGTGCCCGCGATTGGGCGGCCGTGCGG
GAAGATCAACCGCTAACCGTTGTCGGCATCGACCGCCCGACGATTGACCGCGACGTGAAGGCCATCGGCC
GGCGCGACTTCGTAGTGATCGACGGAGCGCCCCAGGCGGCGGACTTGGCTGTGTCCGCGATCAAGGCAGC
CGACTTCGTGCTGATTCCGGTGCAGCCAAGCCCTTACGACATATGGGCCACCGCCGACCTGGTGGAGCTG
GTTAAGCAGCGCATTGAGGTCACGGATGGAAGGCTACAAGCGGCCTTTGTCGTGTCGCGGGCGATCAAAG
GCACGCGCATCGGCGGTGAGGTTGCCGAGGCGCTGGCCGGGTACGAGCTGCCCATTCTTGAGTCCCGTAT
CACGCAGCGCGTGAGCTACCCAGGCACTGCCGCCGCCGGCACAACCGTTCTTGAATCAGAACCCGAGGGC
GACGCTGCCCGCGAGGTCCAGGCGCTGGCCGCTGAAATTAAATCAAAACTCATTTGAGTTAATGAGGTAA
AGAGAAAATGAGCAAAAGCACAAACACGCTAAGTGCCGGCCGTCCGAGCGCACGCAGCAGCAAGGCTGCA
ACGTTGGCCAGCCTGGCAGACACGCCAGCCATGAAGCGGGTCAACTTTCAGTTGCCGGCGGAGGATCACA
CCAAGCTGAAGATGTACGCGGTACGCCAAGGCAAGACCATTACCGAGCTGCTATCTGAATACATCGCGCA
GCTACCAGAGTAAATGAGCAAATGAATAAATGAGTAGATGAATTTTAGCGGCTAAAGGAGGCGGCATGGA
AAATCAAGAACAACCAGGCACCGACGCCGTGGAATGCCCCATGTGTGGAGGAACGGGCGGTTGGCCAGGC
GTAAGCGGCTGGGTTGTCTGCCGGCCCTGCAATGGCACTGGAACCCCCAAGCCCGAGGAATCGGCGTGAC
GGTCGCAAACCATCCGGCCCGGTACAAATCGGCGCGGCGCTGGGTGATGACCTGGTGGAGAAGTTGAAGG
CCGCGCAGGCCGCCCAGCGGCAACGCATCGAGGCAGAAGCACGCCCCGGTGAATCGTGGCAAGCGGCCGC
TGATCGAATCCGCAAAGAATCCCGGCAACCGCCGGCAGCCGGTGCGCCGTCGATTAGGAAGCCGCCCAAG
GGCGACGAGCAACCAGATTTTTTCGTTCCGATGCTCTATGACGTGGGCACCCGCGATAGTCGCAGCATCA
TGGACGTGGCCGTTTTCCGTCTGTCGAAGCGTGACCGACGAGCTGGCGAGGTGATCCGCTACGAGCTTCC
AGACGGGCACGTAGAGGTTTCCGCAGGGCCGGCCGGCATGGCCAGTGTGTGGGATTACGACCTGGTACTG
ATGGCGGTTTCCCATCTAACCGAATCCATGAACCGATACCGGGAAGGGAAGGGAGACAAGCCCGGCCGCG
TGTTCCGTCCACACGTTGCGGACGTACTCAAGTTCTGCCGGCGAGCCGATGGCGGAAAGCAGAAAGACGA
CCTGGTAGAAACCTGCATTCGGTTAAACACCACGCACGTTGCCATGCAGCGTACGAAGAAGGCCAAGAAC
GGCCGCCTGGTGACGGTATCCGAGGGTGAAGCCTTGATTAGCCGCTACAAGATCGTAAAGAGCGAAACCG
GGCGGCCGGAGTACATCGAGATCGAGCTAGCTGATTGGATGTACCGCGAGATCACAGAAGGCAAGAACCC
GGACGTGCTGACGGTTCACCCCGATTACTTTTTGATCGATCCCGGCATCGGCCGTTTTCTCTACCGCCTG
GCACGCCGCGCCGCAGGCAAGGCAGAAGCCAGATGGTTGTTCAAGACGATCTACGAACGCAGTGGCAGCG
CCGGAGAGTTCAAGAAGTTCTGTTTCACCGTGCGCAAGCTGATCGGGTCAAATGACCTGCCGGAGTACGA
TTTGAAGGAGGAGGCGGGGCAGGCTGGCCCGATCCTAGTCATGCGCTACCGCAACCTGATCGAGGGCGAA
GCATCCGCCGGTTCCTAATGTACGGAGCAGATGCTAGGGCAAATTGCCCTAGCAGGGGAAAAAGGTCGAA
AAGGTCTCTTTCCTGTGGATAGCACGTACATTGGGAACCCAAAGCCGTACATTGGGAACCGGAACCCGTA
CATTGGGAACCCAAAGCCGTACATTGGGAACCGGTCACACATGTAAGTGACTGATATAAAAGAGAAAAAA
GGCGATTTTTCCGCCTAAAACTCTTTAAAACTTATTAAAACTCTTAAAACCCGCCTGGCCTGTGCATAAC
TGTCTGGCCAGCGCACAGCCGAAGAGCTGCAAAAAGCGCCTACCCTTCGGTCGCTGCGCTCCCTACGCCC
CGCCGCTTCGCGTCGGCCTATCGCGGCCGCTGGCCGCTCAAAAATGGCTGGCCTACGGCCAGGCAATCTA
CCAGGGCGCGGACAAGCCGCGCCGTCGCCACTCGACCGCCGGCGCCCACATCAAGGCACCCTGCCTCGCG
CGTTTCGGTGATGACGGTGAAAACCTCTGACACATGCAGCTCCCGGAGACGGTCACAGCTTGTCTGTAAG
CGGATGCCGGGAGCAGACAAGCCCGTCAGGGCGCGTCAGCGGGTGTTGGCGGGTGTCGGGGCGCAGCCAT
GACCCAGTCACGTAGCGATAGCGGAGTGTATACTGGCTTAACTATGCGGCATCAGAGCAGATTGTACTGA
GAGTGCACCATATGCGGTGTGAAATACCGCACAGATGCGTAAGGAGAAAATACCGCATCAGGCGCTCTTC
CGCTTCCTCGCTCACTGACTCGCTGCGCTCGGTCGTTCGGCTGCGGCGAGCGGTATCAGCTCACTCAAAG
GCGGTAATACGGTTATCCACAGAATCAGGGGATAACGCAGGAAAGAACATGTGAGCAAAAGGCCAGCAAA
AGGCCAGGAACCGTAAAAAGGCCGCGTTGCTGGCGTTTTTCCATAGGCTCCGCCCCCCTGACGAGCATCA
CAAAAATCGACGCTCAAGTCAGAGGTGGCGAAACCCGACAGGACTATAAAGATACCAGGCGTTTCCCCCT
GGAAGCTCCCTCGTGCGCTCTCCTGTTCCGACCCTGCCGCTTACCGGATACCTGTCCGCCTTTCTCCCTT
CGGGAAGCGTGGCGCTTTCTCATAGCTCACGCTGTAGGTATCTCAGTTCGGTGTAGGTCGTTCGCTCCAA
GCTGGGCTGTGTGCACGAACCCCCCGTTCAGCCCGACCGCTGCGCCTTATCCGGTAACTATCGTCTTGAG
TCCAACCCGGTAAGACACGACTTATCGCCACTGGCAGCAGCCACTGGTAACAGGATTAGCAGAGCGAGGT
ATGTAGGCGGTGCTACAGAGTTCTTGAAGTGGTGGCCTAACTACGGCTACACTAGAAGGACAGTATTTGG
TATCTGCGCTCTGCTGAAGCCAGTTACCTTCGGAAAAAGAGTTGGTAGCTCTTGATCCGGCAAACAAACC
ACCGCTGGTAGCGGTGGTTTTTTTGTTTGCAAGCAGCAGATTACGCGCAGAAAAAAAGGATCTCAAGAAG
ATCCTTTGATCTTTTCTACGGGGTCTGACGCTCAGTGGAACGAAAACTCACGTTAAGGGATTTTGGTCAT
GCATTCTAGGTACTAAAACAATTCATCCAGTAAAATATAATATTTTATTTTCTCCCAATCAGGCTTGATC
CCCAGTAAGTCAAAAAATAGCTCGACATACTGTTCTTCCCCGATATCCTCCCTGATCGACCGGACGCAGA
AGGCAATGTCATACCACTTGTCCGCCCTGCCGCTTCTCCCAAGATCAATAAAGCCACTTACTTTGCCATC
TTTCACAAAGATGTTGCTGTCTCCCAGGTCGCCGTGGGAAAAGACAAGTTCCTCTTCGGGCTTTTCCGTC
TTTAAAAAATCATACAGCTCGCGCGGATCTTTAAATGGAGTGTCTTCTTCCCAGTTTTCGCAATCCACAT
CGGCCAGATCGTTATTCAGTAAGTAATCCAATTCGGCTAAGCGGCTGTCTAAGCTATTCGTATAGGGACA
ATCCGATATGTCGATGGAGTGAAAGAGCCTGATGCACTCCGCATACAGCTCGATAATCTTTTCAGGGCTT
TGTTCATCTTCATACTCTTCCGAGCAAAGGACGCCATCGGCCTCACTCATGAGCAGATTGCTCCAGCCAT
CATGCCGTTCAAAGTGCAGGACCTTTGGAACAGGCAGCTTTCCTTCCAGCCATAGCATCATGTCCTTTTC
CCGTTCCACATCATAGGTGGTCCCTTTATACCGGCTGTCCGTCATTTTTAAATATAGGTTTTCATTTTCT
CCCACCAGCTTATATACCTTAGCAGGAGACATTCCTTCCGTATCTTTTACGCAGCGGTATTTTTCGATCA
GTTTTTTCAATTCCGGTGATATTCTCATTTTAGCCATTTATTATTTCCTTCCTCTTTTCTACAGTATTTA
AAGATACCCCAAGAAGCTAATTATAACAAGACGAACTCCAATTCACTGTTCCTTGCATTCTAAAACCTTA
AATACCAGAAAACAGCTTTTTCAAAGTTGTTTTCAAAGTTGGCGTATAACATAGTATCGACGGAGCCGAT
TTTGAAACCGCGGTGATCACAGGCAGCAACGCTCTGTCATCGTTACAATCAACATGCTACCCTCCGCGAG
ATCATCCGTGTTTCAAACCCGGCAGCTTAGTTGCCGTTCTTCCGAATAGCATCGGTAACATGAGCAAAGT
CTGCCGCCTTACAACGGCTCTCCCGCTGACGCCGTCCCGGACTGATGGGCTGCCTGTATCGAGTGGTGAT
TTTGTGCCGAGCTGCCGGTCGGGGAGCTGTTGGCTGGCTGG
