>Addgene plasmid #63611 | pGKO1 | addgene partial sequence | sequence record 107578 | pUC-3 5'-GCCATTCGCCATTCAGGCTGCGCAACTGTT-3'
GCGGGCCTCTTCGCTATTACGCCAGCTGGCGAAAGGGGGATGTGCTGCAAGGCGATTAAGTTGGGTAACG
CCAGGGTTTTCCCAGTCACGACGTTGTAAAACGACGGCCAGTGCCAAGCTTGCATGCCTGCAGGTCGACT
CTAGAGGATCCCCGGGTACCGAGCTCGAATTCGTAATCATGTCATAGCTGTTTCCTGTGTGAAATTGTTA
TCCGCTCACAATTCCACACAACATACGAGCCGGAAGCATAAAGTGTAAAGCCTGGGGTGCCTAATGAGTG
AGCTAACTCACATTAATTGCGTTGCGCTCACTGCCCGCTTTCCAGTCGGGAAACCTGTCGTGCCAGCTGC
ATTAATGAATCGGCCAACGCGCGGGGAGAGGCGGTTTGCGTATTGGCTAGAGCAGCTTGCCAAAGCTTAT
CATCATGCAACATGCATGTACTGTCTGATGTATTAAGAGTATAGGGGTCAACAACTAGAGTGTCTGACAG
GTATATCTAGCAGTTTGATTTGACCATTCTTTTATTAAAACACTGTAACCCGCAACGAAGAACTCCTCCG
CTTCAAGTCAAGAATGCGCATATGTGCGTAAAATCGACAAGCCCGGCGGCATTCCACCGAGCAGGGTATT
GCCTTTGGCACTTTACGTGCGCAGAGGAGCCTGAATGTTGAGTGGAATGATGCATGCCTGCAGGTCGACT
CAGTTAGCCTCCCCCATCTCCCGGGCAAACGTGCGCGCCAGGTCGCAGATCGTCGGTATGGAGCCGGGGG
TGGTGACGTGGGTCTGGACCATCCCGGAGGTAAGTTGCA
