>Addgene plasmid #63611 | pGKO1 | addgene partial sequence | sequence record 108366 | TK-seq-10 5'-CGAGGCGGTGTTGTGTGGTGT-3'
AAGTCATCGGCTCGGGTACGTAGACGATATCGTCGCGCGAACCCAGGGCCACCAGCAGTTGCGTGGTGGT
GGTTTTCCCCATCCCGTGAGGACCGTCTATATAAACCCGCAGTAGCGTGGGCATTTTCTGCTCCAGGCGG
ACTTCCGTGGCTTCTTGCTGCCGGCGAGGGCGCAACGCCGTACGTCGGTTGCTATGGCCGCGAGAACGCG
CAGCCTGGTCGAACGCAGACGCGTGTTGATGGCAGGGGTACGAAGCCATGGATCCTTTGAAGATTGGGTT
CCTCTTTGAGAGAGTTAATAGACTTGAATTGAGGAATGGAAATCGGGCTGAGCTCACTGCTTTATATGTG
AGAAAAGGTGATGAGCAGGTGGTAAGAGGCAGATTTTTGTGGTCGGTGCTGTGTTTTGTTGGGTTTGAGC
TAGGTGGGGTGAGGGAGGGGCAAGCTAAATAGCTACCAGCCCTGAGGACGTCACAGAGTTTTAGTAGTTC
TTTTTCTGCCATCGGACATGCAGCTCACGCCTAGACCCAATTACACCCTTTGCGCCCTCCCACACATCCG
GCCGGTTGGATCATTGTCAGATACGGCAGAGAAATCGCAACCTCGGCCAAGGGTAGCCACGATTCGAAGC
CGCGAAATTGGGGGTTTCGGAATGTCGTCAAGCGGGAACCAATTTGAGTACCCAATTCGAATTTCGAGTT
TCTCCATAATAATGTGTGAGTAGTTCCCAGATAAGGGAATTAGGGTTCCTATAGGGTTTCGCTCATGTGT
TGAGCATATAAGAAACCCTTAGTATGTATTTGTATTTGTAAAATACTTCTATCAATAAAATTTCTAATTC
CTAAAACCAAAATCCAGTACTAAAATCCAGATCCCCCGAATTAATTCGGCGTTAATTCAGTACATTAAAA
ACGTCCGCAATGTGTTATTAAGTTGTCT
