>Addgene plasmid #63611 | pGKO1 | addgene partial sequence | sequence record 109540 | LB-F1 5'-gtggtgtaaacaaattgacgc-3'
ACATTGCGGACGTTTTTAATGTACTGAATTAACGCCGAATTAATTCGGGGGATCTGGATTTTAGTACTGG
ATTTTGGTTTTAGGAATTAGAAATTTTATTGATAGAAGTATTTTACAAATACAAATACATACTAAGGGTT
TCTTATATGCTCAACACATGAGCGAAACCCTATAGGAACCCTAATTCCCTTATCTGGGAACTACTCACAC
ATTATTATGGAGAAACTCGAAATTCGAATTGGGTACTCAAATTGGTTCCCGCTTGACGACATTCCGAAAC
CCCCAATTTCGCGGCTTCGAATCGTGGCTACCCTTGGCCGAGGTTGCGATTTCTCTGCCGTATCTGACAA
TGATCCAACCGGCCGGATGTGTGGGAGGGCGCAAAGGGTGTAATTGGGTCTAGGCGTGAGCTGCATGTCC
GATGGCAGAAAAAGAACTACTAAAACTCTGTGACGTCCTCAGGGCTGGTAGCTATTTAGCTTGCCCCTCC
CTCACCCCACCTAGCTCAAACCCAACAAAACACAGCACCGACCACAAAAATCTGCCTCTTACCACCTGCT
CATCACCTTTTCTCACATATAAAGCAGTGAGCTCAGCCCGATTTCCATTCCTCAATTCAAGTCTATTAAC
TCTCTCAAAGAGGAACCCAATCTTCAAAGGATCCATGGCTTCGTACCCCTGCCATCAACACGCGTCTGCG
TTCGACCAGGCTGCGCGTTCTCGCGGCCATAGCAACCGACGTACGGCGTTGCGCCCTCGCCGGCAGCAAG
AAGCCACGGAAGTCCGCCTGGAGCAGAAAATGCCCACGCTACTGCGGGTTTATATAGACGGTCCTCACGG
GATGGGGAAAACCACCACCACGCAACTGCTGGTGGCCCTGGGTTCGCGCGACGATATCGTCTACGTACCC
